Addgene plasmid #113002: CaSpeR dhd 3X FLAG
Purpose: P element vector for transposon insertion of Flag-tagged Drosophila dhd into Drosophila genome
Depositing lab: Terry Orr-Weaver. Depositing organization: Whitehead Institute for Biomedical Research.
Backbone
  Vector backbone: pCaSpeR4
  Vector type: P insertion vector
Growth in bacteria
  Bacterial resistance: Ampicillin, 100 μg/mL
  Growth temperature: 37°C
  Growth strain: DH5alpha
  Copy number: High Copy
Gene/Insert
  Gene/Insert name: dhd
  Species: D. melanogaster (fly)
  Entrez Gene: dhd (a.k.a. 4193, CG4193, Dmdhd, Dmeldhd, Dmel\CG4193, DmTrx-1, Trx-1)
  Tag / fusion protein: FLAG (C terminal on insert)
  Cloning method: Restriction Enzyme; 5′ cloning site Unknown (unknown if destroyed); 3′ cloning site Unknown (unknown if destroyed)
Terms and licenses: Academic/Nonprofit Terms; Industry Terms: Not Available to Industry
How to cite: CaSpeR dhd 3X FLAG was a gift from Terry Orr-Weaver (Addgene plasmid # 113002 ; http://n2t.net/addgene:113002 ; RRID:Addgene_113002)
