[The description below was written by a language model from this plasmid's Addgene catalogue record and pLannotate feature annotations shown in this document.]
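Description:
CaSpeR dhd 3X FLAG is a P element transformation vector built on the pCaSpeR4 backbone, designed to insert a FLAG-tagged copy of the Drosophila melanogaster gene deadhead (dhd, also known as Trx-1) into the fly genome by transposon-mediated germline transformation. In bacteria it is maintained as a high-copy plasmid through a ColE1/pUC-type origin and selected with ampicillin via the β-lactamase gene and its promoter. Small remnants of pBR322 rop and bom sequences are also annotated in the backbone.

The payload is the dhd coding sequence, which encodes a thioredoxin that catalyses dithiol-disulfide exchange and is required for female meiosis and early embryonic development. It is followed in the same orientation by a 3xFLAG epitope, giving a C-terminally tagged protein suitable for antibody detection or immunoprecipitation. No promoter is annotated or stated in the record. Several hundred unannotated bases lie upstream of the dhd open reading frame, along with a short fragment matching the thioredoxin Trx-2 on the opposite strand, so the insert may be a genomic fragment carrying native flanking sequence, but the record does not confirm this, and the cloning sites are listed as unknown.

P element 5′ and 3′ end sequences are annotated; these are the termini that transposase, supplied in trans, recognises to mobilise the intervening DNA into the genome. The mini-white gene, a shortened white eye-colour marker lacking part of its first intron, allows transformants to be scored by eye pigmentation in a white mutant background. The automated annotation splits mini-white into several fragments, some on either side of the P element ends, so the exact boundaries of the transposable unit should be checked against the sequence.
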