Features (pLannotate 1.2.2; 13 found; start..end, strand, type, name):
    332..917     -  misc_feature   P element 5' end: No description available
    918..1146    -  CDS            mini-white (fragment): Drosophila white gene eye color pigment; white; This is a modified version of the white gene lacking part of the first intron.
   1152..1740    -  rep_origin     ori: high-copy-number ColE1/pMB1/pBR322/pUC origin of replication
   1911..2771    -  CDS            AmpR: β-lactamase; bla; confers resistance to ampicillin, carbenicillin, and related antibiotics
   2772..2876    -  promoter       AmpR promoter: bla
   2971..3006    +  CDS            rop (fragment): Rop protein, which maintains plasmids at low copy number; rop
   3108..3177    +  misc_feature   bom (fragment): basis of mobility region from pBR322
   3176..6954    -  gene           mini-white (fragment): white; This modified version of the white gene lacks part of the first intron.
   6999..7139    -  CDS            Trx-2 (fragment): THIO2_DROME - Experimental evidence at protein level: Swiss-Prot protein existence level 1. Participates in various redox reactions through the reversible oxidation of its active center dithiol to a disulfide and catalyzes dithiol-disulfide exchange reactions. As a reducing substrate of peroxiredoxin 1, thioredoxin 2 is preferred over thioredoxin 1. From Drosophila melanogaster (Fruit fly).
   7887..8207    +  CDS            dhd: THIO1_DROME - Also known as Trx-1. Experimental evidence at protein level: Swiss-Prot protein existence level 1. Participates in various redox reactions through the reversible oxidation of its active center dithiol to a disulfide and catalyzes dithiol-disulfide exchange reactions. As a reducing substrate of peroxiredoxin 1, thioredoxin 2 is preferred over thioredoxin 1. Required for female meiosis and early embryonic development. From Drosophila melanogaster (Fruit fly).
   8229..8294    +  CDS            3xFLAG: three tandem FLAG® epitope tags, followed by an enterokinase cleavage site
   8696..8928    +  misc_feature   P element 3' end: P element 3' end
   8928..321     +  gene           mini-white (fragment) (across the origin): white; This modified version of the white gene lacks part of the first intron.
>Addgene plasmid #113002 | CaSpeR dhd 3X FLAG | addgene full sequence | sequence record 217654 | Addgene NGS Result
GTTCATTTCGTCTCAATAGAAATTAGTAATAAATATTTGTATGTACAATTTATTTGCTCCAATATATTTG
TATATATTTCCCTCACAGCTATATTTATTCTAATTTAATATTATGACTTTTTAAGGTAATTTTTTGTGAC
CTGTTCGGAGTGATTAGCGTTACAATTTGAACTGAAAGTGACATCCAGTGTTTGTTCCTTGTGTAGATGC
ATCTCAAAAAAATGGTGGGCATAATAGTGTTGTTTATATATATCAAAAATAACAACTATAATAATAAGAA
TACATTTAATTTAGAAAATGCTTGGATTTCACTGGAACTAGAATTAATTCGGCTGCTGCTCTAAACGACG
CATTTCGTACTCCAAAGTACGAATTTTTTCCCTCAAGCTCTTATTTTCATTAAACAATGAACAGGACCTA
ACGCACAGTCACGTTATTGTTTACATAAATGATTTTTTTTACTATTCAAACTTACTCTGTTTGTGTACTC
CCACTGGTATAGCCTTCTTTTATCTTTTCTGGTTCAGGCTCTATCACTTTACTAGGTACGGCATCTGCGT
TGAGTCGCCTCCTTTTAAATGTCTGACCTTTTGCAGGTGCAGCCTTCCACTGCGAATCATTAAAGTGGGT
ATCACAAATTTGGGAGTTTTCACCAAGGCTGCACCCAAGGCTCTGCTCCCACAATTTTCTCTTAATAGCA
CACTTCGGCACGTGAATTAATTTTACTCCAGTCACAGCTTTGCAGCAAAATTTGCAATATTTCATTTTTT
TTTATTCCACGTAAGGGTTAATGTTTTCAAAAAAAAATTCGTCCGCACACAACCTTTCCTCTCAACAAGC
AAACGTGCACTGAATTTAAGTGTATACTTCGGTAAGCTTCGGCTATCGACGGGACCACCTTATGTTATTT
CATCATGGGCCAGACCCACGTAGTCCAGCGGCAGATCGGCGGCGGAGAAGTTAAGCGTCTCCAGGATGAC
CTTGCCCGAACTGGGGCACGTGGTGTTCGACGATGTGCAGCTAATTTCGCCCGGCTCCACGTCCGCCCAT
TGGTTAATCAGCAGACCCTCGTTGGCGTAACGGAACCATGAGAGGTACGACAACCATTTGAGGTATACTG
GCACCGAGCCCGAGTTCAAGAAGAAGGCGTTTTTCCATAGGCTCCGCCCCCCTGACGAGCATCACAAAAA
TCGACGCTCAAGTCAGAGGTGGCGAAACCCGACAGGACTATAAAGATACCAGGCGTTTCCCCCTGGAAGC
TCCCTCGTGCGCTCTCCTGTTCCGACCCTGCCGCTTACCGGATACCTGTCCGCCTTTCTCCCTTCGGGAA
GCGTGGCGCTTTCTCATAGCTCACGCTGTAGGTATCTCAGTTCGGTGTAGGTCGTTCGCTCCAAGCTGGG
CTGTGTGCACGAACCCCCCGTTCAGCCCGACCGCTGCGCCTTATCCGGTAACTATCGTCTTGAGTCCAAC
CCGGTAAGACACGACTTATCGCCACTGGCAGCAGCCACTGGTAACAGGATTAGCAGAGCGAGGTATGTAG
GCGGTGCTACAGAGTTCTTGAAGTGGTGGCCTAACTACGGCTACACTAGAAGAACAGTATTTGGTATCTG
CGCTCTGCTGAAGCCAGTTACCTTCGGAAAAAGAGTTGGTAGCTCTTGATCCGGCAAACAAACCACCGCT
GGTAGCGGTGGTTTTTTTGTTTGCAAGCAGCAGATTACGCGCAGAAAAAAAGGATCTCAAGAAGATCCTT
TGATCTTTTCTACGGGGTCTGACGCTCAGTGGAACGAAAACTCACGTTAAGGGATTTTGGTCATGAGATT
ATCAAAAAGGATCTTCACCTAGATCCTTTTAAATTAAAAATGAAGTTTTAAATCAATCTAAAGTATATAT
GAGTAAACTTGGTCTGACAGTTACCAATGCTTAATCAGTGAGGCACCTATCTCAGCGATCTGTCTATTTC
GTTCATCCATAGTTGCCTGACTCCCCGTCGTGTAGATAACTACGATACGGGAGGGCTTACCATCTGGCCC
CAGTGCTGCAATGATACCGCGAGACCCACGCTCACCGGCTCCAGATTTATCAGCAATAAACCAGCCAGCC
GGAAGGGCCGAGCGCAGAAGTGGTCCTGCAACTTTATCCGCCTCCATCCAGTCTATTAATTGTTGCCGGG
AAGCTAGAGTAAGTAGTTCGCCAGTTAATAGTTTGCGCAACGTTGTTGCCATTGCTACAGGCATCGTGGT
GTCACGCTCGTCGTTTGGTATGGCTTCATTCAGCTCCGGTTCCCAACGATCAAGGCGAGTTACATGATCC
CCCATGTTGTGCAAAAAAGCGGTTAGCTCCTTCGGTCCTCCGATCGTTGTCAGAAGTAAGTTGGCCGCAG
TGTTATCACTCATGGTTATGGCAGCACTGCATAATTCTCTTACTGTCATGCCATCCGTAAGATGCTTTTC
TGTGACTGGTGAGTACTCAACCAAGTCATTCTGAGAATAGTGTATGCGGCGACCGAGTTGCTCTTGCCCG
GCGTCAATACGGGATAATACCGCGCCACATAGCAGAACTTTAAAAGTGCTCATCATTGGAAAACGTTCTT
CGGGGCGAAAACTCTCAAGGATCTTACCGCTGTTGAGATCCAGTTCGATGTAACCCACTCGTGCACCCAA
CTGATCTTCAGCATCTTTTACTTTCACCAGCGTTTCTGGGTGAGCAAAAACAGGAAGGCAAAATGCCGCA
AAAAAGGGAATAAGGGCGACACGGAAATGTTGAATACTCATACTCTTCCTTTTTCAATATTATTGAAGCA
TTTATCAGGGTTATTGTCTCATGAGCGGATACATATTTGAATGTATTTAGAAAAATAAACAAATAGGGGT
TCCGCGCACATTTCCCCGAAAAGTGCCACCTGACGTCTAAGAAACCATTATTATCATGACATTAACCTAT
AAAAATAGGCGTATCACGAGGCCCTTTCGTCTCGCGCGTTTCGGTGATGACGGTGAAAACCTCTGACACA
TGCAGCTCCCGGAGACGGTCACAGCTTGTCTGTAAGCGGATGCCGGGAGCAGACAAGCCCGTCAGGGCGC
GTCAGCGGGTGTTGGCGGGTGTCGGGGCTGGCTTAACTATGCGGCATCAGAGCAGATTGTACTGAGAGTG
CACCATATGCGGTGTGAAATACCGCACCGAATCGCGCGGAACTAACGACAGTCGCTCCAAGGTCGTCGAA
CAAAAGGTGAATGTGTTGCGGAGAGCGGGTGGGAGACAGCGAAAGAGCAACTACGAAACGTGGTGTGGTG
GAGGTGAATTATGAAGAGGGCGCGCGATTTGAAAAGTATGTATATAAAAAATATATCCCGGTGTTTTATG
TAGCGATAAACGAGTTTTTGATGTAAGGTATGCAGGTGTGTAAGTCTTTTGGTTAGAAGACAAATCCAAA
GTCTACTTGTGGGGATGTTCGAAGGGGAAATACTTGTATTCTATAGGTCATATCTTGTTTTTATTGGCAC
AAATATAATTACATTAGCTTTTTGAGGGGGCAATAAACAGTAAACACGATGGTAATAATGGTAAAAANAA
AAAAACAAGCAGTTATTTCGGATATATGTCGGCTACTCCTTGCGTCGGGCCCGAAGTCTTAGAGCCAGAT
ATGCGAGCACCCGGAAGCTCACGATGAGAATGGCCAGACCCACGTAGTCCAGCGGCAGATCGGCGGCGGA
GAAGTTAAGCGTCTCCAGGATGACCTTGCCCGAACTGGGGCACGTGGTGTTCGACGATGTGCAGCTAATT
TCGCCCGGCTCCACGTCCGCCCATTGGTTAATCAGCAGACCCTCGTTGGCGTAACGGAACCATGAGAGGT
ACGACAACCATTTGAGGTATACTGGCACCGAGCCCGAGTTCAAGAAGAAGCCGCCAAAGAGCAGGAATGG
TATGATAACCGGCGGACCCACAGACAGCGCCATCGAGGTCGAGGAGCTGGCGCAGGATATTAGATATCCG
AAGGACGTTGACACATTGGCCACCAGAGTGACCAGCGCCAGGCAGTTGAAGAAGTGCAGCACTCCGGCCC
GCAGTCCGATCATCGGATAGGCAATCGCCGTGAAGACCAGTGGCACTGTGAGAAAAAGCGGCAATTCGGC
AATCGTTTTGCCCAGAAAGTATGTGTCACAGCGATAAAGTCGACTTCGGGCCTCCCTCATAAAAACTGGC
AGCTCTGAGGTGAACACCTAAATCGAATCGATTCATTAGAAAGTTAGTAAATTATTGAAATGCAAATGTA
TTCTAAACATGACTTACATTTATCGTGGCAAAGACGTTTTGAAAGGTCATGTTGGTCAGGAAGAGGAAGA
TGGCTCCGTTGATATTCATCACACCCACTTGCGTGAGTTGTTGGCCCAAAAAGATGAGGCCAATCAAGAT
GGCAACCATCTGCAAATTAAAATGTTACTCGCATCTCATTAATATTCGCGAGTTAAATGAAATTTATTTA
TCTTCTGCAAAACTATAAACTATACATCTCATTGAAAAAAACTAAGAAGGGTGTGGAATCAGGCAATTCT
ATCTAAAATCTAGCGAATTTGTTTCCAAGAATTGTAAGCGTTATATCATTTGTTTCCACTGGAACCACTC
ACCGTTGTCTGAATAAGTCGCACTTTTACGAGGAGTGGTTCCTTGAGCACCGACAGCCAGGATCGCCACA
GGACCGCCCGGAACTGCATGAACCAGGTGGCCTTGTAGGTGTACCCATTCTCCGGCTGCTCCAGTGGCTT
CTCCAGATTTTTGGTGGCCAACAACTGCTCCATATCCCGGGCTACTTTGCTAATGGCAAAATTGTCGCAT
ATCTTGGCGATCCGATCACGGGACTCGATCTCCCGTCCGGGCACAACGGCCAACACCTGTACGTAAAAGT
CCGCCGGATTGTAGTTGGTAGGACACTGGGCACCCACGCTGGATAGGAGTTGAGATGTTATGTAATACTA
GATACCCTTAATAAACACATCGAACTCACTAGGAAAAGAAGTCGACGGCTTCGCTGGGAGTGCCCAAGAA
AGCTACCCTGCCCTCGGCCATCAGAAGGATCTTGTCAAAGAGCTCAAACAGCTCGGAAGACGGCTGATGA
ATGGTCAGGATGACGGTCTTGCCCTTCTGCGACAGCTTCTTCAGCACCTGGACGACGCTGTGGGCGGTAA
AGGAGTCCAGTCCGGAGGTGGGCTCATCGCAGATCAGAAGCGGCGGATCGGTTAGAGCCTCGGAGGCGAA
TGCCAGACGCTTCCTTTCTCCGCCGGACAGACCTTTCACCCTGCCGGGCACACCGATGATCGTGTGCTGA
CATTTGCTGAGCGAAAGCTCCTGGATCACCTGATCCACGCGGGCCACTCGCTGCCGATAGGTCAGATGTC
GTGGCATCCGCACCATGGCTTGGAAAATCAGGTGTTCCCTGGCCGTTAGGGAGCCGATAAAGAGGTCATC
CTGCTGGACATAGGCGCACCTGGCCTGCATCTCCTTGGCGTCCACAGGTTGGCCATTGAGCAGTCGCATC
CCGGATGGCGATACTTGGATGCCCTGCGGCGATCGAAAGGCAAGGGCATTCAGCAGGGTCGTCTTTCCGG
CACCGGAACTGCCCATCACGGCCAAAAGTTCGCCCGGATAGGCCACGCCGCAAACTGAGTTTCAAATTGG
TAATTGGACCCTTTATTAAGATTTCACACAGATCAGCCGACTGCGAATAGAAACTCACCGTTCTTGAGCA
AATGTTTCCTGGGCGCCGGTATGTGTCGCTCGTTGCAGAATAGTCCGCGTGTCCGGTTGACCAGCTGCCG
CCATCCGGAGCCCGGCTGATTGACCGCCCCAAAGATGTCCATATTGTGCCAGGCATAGGTGAGGTTCTCG
GCTAGTTGGCCGCTCCCTGAACCGGAGTCCTCCGGCGGACTGGGTGGCCGGAGCGTGCCGTAGTTTTTGG
CCTGCCCGAAGCCCTGGTTAATGCAGCTCTGCGAAGCCGCTCCGCTGTCACCCTGCAATGATAGGGGATC
TCAAATATCAACTACAAGCGTTATGCTCATCTAACCCCGAACAAAAAGTACCCCGAAGTATCCTACGAAG
TAGGTTTATACTTTTATTTATTTTTTGTGCATCTAGGATCAGCTTAAAATATCTGGTTGTTATATTTTTT
GTAAAAAAGAATATAGTCGAAAATGAATGCCTTTAGATGTCTTGATCATGATATGATCTCAAAAATTGTC
TTATATAGCGAGAACAGCTACCAGAATAATCTGTTTCGTGTCACTATTTGTTTGTGCAATTGCGGTTTGG
GATTTTTGTGGGTCGCAGTTCTCACGCCGCAGACAATTTGATGTTGCAATCGCAGTTCCTATAGATCAAG
TGAACTTAAGATGTATGCACATGTACTACTCACATTGTTCAGATGCTCGGCAGATGGGTGTTTGCTGCCT
CCGCGAATTAATAGCTCCTGATCCTCTTGGCCCATTGCCGGGATTTTTCACACTTTCCCCTGCTTACCCA
CCCAAAACCAATCACCACCCCAATCACTCAAAAAACAAACAAAAATAAGAAGCGAGAGGAGTTTTGGCAC
AGCACTTTGTGTTTAATTGATGGCGTAAACCGCTTGGAGCTTCGTCACGAAACCGCTGACAAAATGCAAC
TGAAGGCGGACATTGACGCTACGTAACGCTACAAACGGTGGCGAAAGAGATAGCGGACGCAGCGGCGAAA
GAGACGGCGATATTTCTGTGGACAGAGAAGGAGGCAAACAGCGCTGACTTTGAGTGGAATGTCATTTTGA
GTGAGAGGTAATCGAAAGAACCTGGTACATCAAATACCCTTGGATCGAAGTAAATTTAAAACTGATCAGA
TAAGTTCAATGATATCCAGTGCAGTAAAAAAAAAAAATGTTTTTTTTATCTACTTTCCGCAAAAATGGGT
TTTATTAACTTACATACATACTAGAATTCGGTACCCGCCCGGGGATCAGATCCGCGGCCGCATAGGCCAC
TAGTCAGTTCGTCCAGCTTGGGTGCTATTATCTTGCAAGGTCCGCACCAGTCTGCATAAAAATCAATTAC
CACCAGCTTGTCCTCGGCGAGGATTAGCTGCTGGTCAAGATCGTCCTTGTTCCGCACTGGGTACACCATG
ACTTTAACTAAATTCCCAACGGATTGCAAATCGAAACGAAACAAAAAAAAAAAAAATGGGAAGAGAAGAA
AGAAAAAAAAAAGGAAAATGTTAGAAAATCTTGTTTTGGGTGTAAAATTCACTTGATTTGTTTTGTTACT
TTTGAATTTTAATGGAGCTCTGCCCTCGCCGAGATATCAGCCCGAAATGAAAATTGTAGGGCGGCAGGCG
TTCTTTTATACAGTTTTCGCCAAATATTTTGCGGCCTTCTTGGATTGAAAAAAAAGTGTTTTCAAATGTC
AGCGGCGCGGTGTGTTGAGGTGAGTTTGGCTTCGAACCTACCACGGCTATGGCAACACTCGAGGAAAATA
TTAGTACTATGTCGTGTGACGCCATTATTTTGCCATAATTACGATAATAATATTCATATCGATATCGATA
GACCTGCCGTGGTGAATAAGTATGTTCCCCACCCCCCAACACACTCGGTTGGCTTTCCCAACGACCTGGC
AACCCTAACACGCCCGCCATTTTGCACTCTCCATGGGCCGCCATTTTGTTTAGCGGCCACGCGAGAATTC
AGCATGCAAATTGGCGGGAATTCCACTCTACACACCGCCACTTGGAGACCCCTATAAAGTCGCCCACGCA
GCCGCCATTTCAATCAGTTCACAATTTGCAGCGAAAGCGCCAACAGCCCCATCACGTCAAGTTCTTTAAT
TTAAAAAAAAGAAGAAAAACACTTTGCTAATCCTCGCGACATAAAAATGGCATCCGTACGCACCATGAAC
GACTATCACAAGCGCATCGAGGCGGCCGACGACAAGCTAATCGTGCTGGATTTCTATGCGACATGGTGTG
GTCCCTGCAAGGAAATGGAGAGCACCGTCAAATCGCTGGCCAGAAAATACTCCAGCAAGGCGGTGGTGCT
CAAGATCGATGTGGACAAATTCGAGGAGCTGACGGAGCGCTACAAGGTGCGCAGCATGCCAACGTTTGTC
TTTTTGCGCCAAAATCGACGCCTGGCCTCCTTTGCCGGCGCCGACGAGCACAAGCTGACCAACATGATGG
CCAAGCTGGTGAAGGCGGGCGGAAGTGGAGCGGCCGCCGACTACAAAGACCATGACGGTGATTATAAAGA
TCATGACATCGATTACAAGGATGACGATGACAAGTAAGGGCCCGCAGCAATCCTGCCCAGCAATTAGCAA
TCAGCAGCGCATCTTTTTTTTTTTTACTTATTTAACTCATCTTTTAAACATGTTCGCCTCATTTGTGTTC
GTTTATGTATTCGATGTTATGTGTATGCTCATGTGATGTTTAGCTTGTAAGCGCGAGATGTGGGTAGCAG
GAGATGCAGTGCAGCCAACAGCAGTGACCAGATGATATATGCTATGCTACTACTACTACTTATATGCTAT
GATTTGTGGCGCGGAGGCGTGTCTGCGACACATAATCCCGCCCATTAGCTTTAAGATTCAGGCACTAAGA
AGCAATTCGATCAATAAATTATTGTAACCACTCTGGACATTTAAATGTTAACTCGAGGCCTCGAGGTCGA
CCTGCAGCCAAGCTTTGCGTACTCGCAAATTATTAAAAATAAAACTTTAAAAATAATTTCGTCTAATTAA
TATTATGAGTTAATTCAAACCCCACGGACATGCTAAGGGTTAATCAACAATCATATCGCTGTCTCACTCA
GACTCAATACGACACTCAGAATACTATTCCTTTCACTCGCACTTATTGCAAGCATACGTTAAGTGGATGT
CTCTTGCCGACGGGACCACCTTATGTTATTTCATCATGGTCTGGCCATTCTCATCGTGAGCTTCCGGGTG
CTCGCATATCTGGCTCTAAGACTTCGGGCCCGACGCAAGGAGTAGCCGACATATATCCGAAATAACTGCT
TGTTTTTTTTTTTTACCATTATTACCATCGTGTTTACTGTTTATTGCCCCCTCAAAAAGCTAATGTAATT
ATATTTGTGCCAATAAAAACAAGATATGACCTATAGAATACAAGTATTTCCCCTTCGAACATCCCCACAA
GTAGACTTTGGATTTGTCTTCTAACCAAAAGACTTACACACCTGCATACCTTACATCAAAAACTCGTTTA
TCGCTACATAAAACACCGGGATATATTTTTTATATACATACTTTTCAAATCGCGCGCCCTCTTCATAATT
CACCTCCACCACACCACGTTTCGTAGTTGCTCTTTCGCTGTCTCCCACCCGCTCTCCGCAACACATTCAC
CTTTTGTTCGACGACCTTGGAGCGACTGTCGTTAGTTCCGCGCGATTCGGTTCGCTCAAATGGTTCCGAG
TG
